Addgene plasmid #146470: pAc5.1B-lambdaN-HA-DmHPat_500-684_H
Purpose: Insect Expression of DmHPat_500-684
Depositing lab: Elisa Izaurralde. Depositing organization: Max Planck Institute for Developmental Biology. Publication: HPat provides a link between deadenylation and decapping in metazoa. Haas G, Braun JE, Igreja C, Tritschler F, Nishihara T, Izaurralde E. J Cell Biol. 2010 Apr 19. 189(2):289-302. 10.1083/jcb.200910141 PubMed 20404111.
Backbone
  Vector backbone: Unknown
  Vector type: Insect Expression
Growth in bacteria
  Bacterial resistance: Ampicillin, 100 μg/mL
  Growth temperature: 37°C
  Growth strain: DH5alpha
  Copy number: Low Copy
Gene/Insert
  Gene/Insert name: DmHPat_500-684
  Species: D. melanogaster (fly)
  Entrez Gene: Patr-1 (a.k.a. anon-WO0118547.282, BcDNA:LD27979, CG5208, Dmel\CG5208, HPat, LD27979)
  Cloning method: Unknown
Terms and licenses: Academic/Nonprofit Terms; Industry Terms: Not Available to Industry
Depositor comments: sequence given by NCBI: NM_142335.2. Plasmids from this collection were made available to the research community and donated after the lab closed. Please note that the sequence provided by the depositing laboratory may be theoretical/predicted or based on Sanger sequencing results. There may be discrepancies between sequencing results obtained by Addgene and the depositor sequence. If an Addgene verified sequence is not available, please contact before placing your order to request that our lab fully sequence the plasmid.
How to cite: pAc5.1B-lambdaN-HA-DmHPat_500-684_H was a gift from Elisa Izaurralde (Addgene plasmid # 146470 ; http://n2t.net/addgene:146470 ; RRID:Addgene_146470)
