[The description below was written by a language model from this plasmid's Addgene catalogue record and pLannotate feature annotations shown in this document.]
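Description:
pAc5.1B-lambdaN-HA-DmHPat_500-684_H is an insect expression plasmid of about 6 kb for producing a tagged fragment of the Drosophila melanogaster decapping activator HPat (gene Patr-1, CG5208) in fly cells. The catalogue lists the backbone as unknown, although the name and feature layout point to a pAc5.1B-type vector. It is maintained in E. coli through a ColE1/pUC-type origin and selected with ampicillin via a β-lactamase gene driven by its own bla promoter. The record describes it as low copy, although the annotated origin is of the type usually called high copy. Short annotated fragments of a tetracycline resistance gene and SV40 large T antigen appear to be non-functional backbone remnants.

Expression is driven by the constitutive Drosophila actin 5C promoter. Immediately downstream lies a short fragment of the bacteriophage lambda N protein, followed by an HA epitope (annotated as a partial match to a 3xHA element, about the length of a single HA tag), and then an unannotated region that presumably holds the HPat insert covering residues 500–684. A vector-derived V5 tag is annotated after the insert, but the record does not say whether it is in frame or preceded by a stop codon. An SV40 polyadenylation signal follows the cassette, though it is annotated on the reverse strand.

The lambda N peptide binds BoxB RNA hairpins, so fusions of this kind are generally used in tethering assays, where the protein is recruited to a BoxB-containing reporter mRNA to test its effect on mRNA stability or translation. That use fits the associated study linking deadenylation and decapping, although the record states only insect expression as the purpose. The HA tag permits detection or immunoprecipitation.
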