Features (pLannotate 1.2.2; 10 found; start..end, strand, type, name):
     56..2568    +  promoter       Ac5 promoter: Drosophila melanogaster actin 5C promoter
   2588..2653    +  CDS            N (fragment): REGN_LAMBD - Experimental evidence at protein level: Swiss-Prot protein existence level 1. Plays a role as a transcriptional antitermination factor that allows the virus to initiate its lytic phase. Activates expression of the delayed viral early genes by modifying host RNA polymerase (RNAP) into a form that is resistant to termination signals. This antitermination function requires the host NusA protein which serves to stabilize the interaction between antitermination protein N and host RNA polymerase. From Escherichia phage lambda (Bacteriophage lambda).
   2678..2704    +  CDS            3xHA (fragment): three tandem HA epitope tags
   3317..3358    +  CDS            V5 tag: epitope tag from simian virus 5
   3458..3592    -  polyA_signal   SV40 poly(A) signal: SV40 polyadenylation signal
   3615..3699    -  CDS            large T antigen (fragment): large T antigen from SV40 (simian virus 40)
   3700..4170    +  CDS            TcR (fragment): tetracycline efflux protein; tet; confers resistance to tetracycline
   4214..4802    -  rep_origin     ori: high-copy-number ColE1/pMB1/pBR322/pUC origin of replication
   4973..5833    -  CDS            AmpR: β-lactamase; bla; confers resistance to ampicillin, carbenicillin, and related antibiotics
   5834..5938    -  promoter       AmpR promoter: bla
>Addgene plasmid #146470 | pAc5.1B-lambdaN-HA-DmHPat_500-684_H | depositor full sequence | sequence record 288915 | Full Sequence
CTTCAAGGAATTAATTCTATATTCTAAAAACACAAATGATACTTCTAAAAAAAATCATGAATGGCATCAA
CTCTGAATCAAATCTTTGCAGATGCACCTACTTCTCATTTCCACTGTCACATCATTTTTCCAGATCTCGC
TGCCTGTTATGTGGCCCACAAACCAAGACACGTTTTATGGCCATTAAAGCTGGCTGATCGTCGCCAAACA
CCAAATACATATCAATATGTACATTCGAGAAAGAAGCGATCAAAGAAGCGTCTTCGGGCGAGTAGGAGAA
TGCGGAGGAGAAGGAGAACGAGCTGATCTAGTATCTCTCCACAATCCAATGCCAACTGACCAACTGGCCA
TATTCGGAGCAATTTGAAGCCAATTTCCATCGCCTGGCGATCGCTCCATTCTTGGCTATATGTTTTTCAC
CGTTCCCGGGGCCATTTTCAAAGACTCGTCGGTAAGATAAGATTGTGTCACTCGCTGTCTCTCTTCATTT
GTCGAAGAATGCTGAGGAATTTCGCGATGACGTCGGCGAGTATTTTGAAGAATGAGAATAATTTGTATTT
ATACGAAAATCAGTTAGTGGAATTTTCTACAAAAACATGTTATCTATAGATAATTTTGTTGCAAAATATG
TTGACTATGACAAAGATTGTATGTATATACCTTTAATGTATTCTCATTTTCTTATGTATTTATAATGGCA
ATGATGATACTGATGATATTTTAAGATGATGCCAGACCACAGGCTGATTTCTGCGTCTTTTGCCGAACGC
AGTGCATGTGCGGTTGTTGTTTTTTGGAATAGTTTCAATTTTCGGACTGTCCGCTTTGATTTCAGTTTCT
TGGCTTATTCAAAAAGCAAAGTAAAGCCAAAAAAGCGAGATGGCAATACCAAATGCGGCAAAACGGTAGT
GGAAGGAAAGGGGTGCGGGGCAGCGGAAGGAAGGGTGGGGCGGGGCGTGGCGGGGTCTGTGGCTGGGCGC
GACGTCACCGACGTTGGAGCCACTCCTTTGACCATGTGTGCGTGTGTGTATTATTCGTGTCTCGCCACTC
GCCGGTTGTTTTTTTCTTTTTATCTCGCTCTCTCTAGCGCCATCTCGTACGCATGCTCAACGCACCGCAT
GTTGCCGTGTCCTTTATGCGTCATTTTGGCTCGAAATAGGCAATTATTTAAACAAAGATTAGTCAACGAA
AACGCTAAAATAAATAAGTCTACAATATGGTTACTTATTGCCATGTGTGTGCAGCCAACGATAGCAACAA
AAGCAACAACACAGTGGCTTTCCCTCTTTCACTTTTTGTTTGCAAGCGCGTGCGAGCAAGACGGCACGAC
CGGCAAACGCAATTACGCTGACAAAGAGCAGACGAAGTTTTGGCCGAAAAACATCAAGGCGCCTGATACG
AATGCATTTGCAATAACAATTGCGATATTTAATATTGTTTATGAAGCTGTTTGACTTCAAAACACACAAA
AAAAAAAATAAAACAAATTATTTGAAAGAGAATTAGGAATCGGACAGCTTATCGTTACGGGCTAACAGCA
CACCGAGACGAAATAGCTTACCTGACGTCACAGCCTCTGGAAGAACTGCCGCCAAGCAGAGAGAGAGAGA
AAAAGAGGGAGAGCAGCTTAGACCGCATGTGCTTGTGTGTGAGGCGTCTCTCTCTTCGTCTCCTGTTTGC
GCAAACGCATAGACTGCACTGAGAAAATCGATTACCTATTTTTTATGAATGAATATTTGCACTATTACTA
TTCAAAACTATTAAGATAGCAATCACATTCAATAGCCAAATACTATACCACCTGAGCGATGCAACGAAAT
GATCAATTTGAGCAAAAATGCTGCATATTTAGGACGGCATCATTATAGAAATGCTTCTTGCTGTGTACTT
TTCTCTCGTCTGGCAGCTGTTTCGCCGTTATTGTTAAAACCGGCTTAAGTTAGGTGTGTTTTCTACGACT
AGTGATGCCCCTACTAGAAGATGTGTGTTGCACAAATGTCCCTGAATAACCAATTTGAAGTGCAGATAGC
AGTAAACGTAAGCTAATATGAATATTATTTAACTGTAATGTTTTAATATCGCTGGACATTACTAATAAAC
CCACTATAAACACATGTACATATGTATGTTTTGGCATACAATGAGTAGTTGGGGAAAAAATGTGTAAAAG
CACCGTGACCATCACAGCATAAAGATAACCAGCTGAAGTATCGAATATGAGTAACCCCCAAATTGAATCA
CATGCCGCAACTGATAGGACCCATGGAAGTACACTCTTCATGGCGATATACAAGACACACACAAGCACGA
ACACCCAGTTGCGGAGGAAATTCTCCGTAAATGAAAACCCAATCGGCGAACAATTCATACCCATATATGG
TAAAAGTTTTGAACGCGACTTGAGAGCGGAGAGCATTGCGGCTGATAAGGTTTTAGCGCTAAGCGGGCTT
TATAAAACGGGCTGCGGGACCAGTTTTCATATCACTACCGTTTGAGTTCTTGTGCTGTGTGGATACTCCT
CCCGACACAAAGCCGCTCCATCAGCCAGCAGTCGTCTAATCCAGAGACCCCGGATCGGGGTACCAACATG
GACGCACAAACACGACGACGTGAGCGTCGCGCTGAGAAACAAGCTCAATGGAAAGCTGCAAACGGTGGAT
CTCCTCCACATATGGCTTACCCATACGATGTTCCAGATTACGCTCCTCCAAGCTTGAATTCGGATGAATA
TGCCAACCTAATGAGCACGCGCGACAAGCACTGGCTAATCGGAATCCAGCTTTCGCAGCTGAATACGGAC
ACGCCGTATATCGACGACTATTACTACACGGTGTTCAGGGAGCGCAAGGCCCAACAGAACGGGCAAATGC
GCAACAGTCAGGCGCACAAGGACAACCAGTTGAATCATCCGCTTACTCAGCCACGCGGCCATGCGCAGCT
TATTCTCGTACAGTTGGGCAACAAGAATGGTACTCGCAATGGACACGGACGTGAGCGACGCAACTCGGAG
AACACCAACAGCACGTCAGGCAACACGAACAATGGATCAGGTGGTAACAACAACAACCTGACAGGCTATA
TATTCTCACCACTGAAGTTCGAGAACTCACTGGGAAAGCTACAGTACGGAAGTGTGACAGCTCCGCGAAA
AATTATCGATGCTGACATTATGAGTGGTGAATCAAATGCCGCTGCTGAAGCCAACGCAACTTCTTCATCA
AAAAGCTCGACTCCGCTGCCCACCTCCGCGAGCCATGATGTAAATCCCAGTAGCATGTAGGGCGGCCGCT
CGAGTCTAGAGGGCCCGCGGTTCGAAGGTAAGCCTATCCCTAACCCTCTCCTCGGTCTCGATTCTACGCG
TACCGGTCATCATCACCATCACCATTGAGTTTAAACCCGCTGATCAGCCTCGACTGTGCCTTCTAAGGCC
TGAGCTCGCTGATCAGCCTCGATCGAGGATCCAGACATGATAAGATACATTGATGAGTTTGGACAAACCA
CAACTAGAATGCAGTGAAAAAAATGCTTTATTTGTGAAATTTGTGATGCTATTGCTTTATTTGTAACCAT
TATAAGCTGCAATAAACAAGTTAACAACAACAATTGCATTCATTTTATGTTTCAGGTTCAGGGGGAGGTG
TGGGAGGTTTTTTAAAGCAAGTAAAACCTCTACAAATGTGGTATGGCTGATTATGATCAGTCGACCGATG
CCCTTGAGAGCCTTCAACCCAGTCAGCTCCTTCCGGTGGGCGCGGGGCATGACTATCGTCGCCGCACTTA
TGACTGTCTTCTTTATCATGCAACTCGTAGGACAGGTGCCGGCAGCGCTCTGGGTCATTTTCGGCGAGGA
CCGCTTTCGCTGGAGCGCGACGATGATCGGCCTGTCGCTTGCGGTATTCGGAATCTTGCACGCCCTCGCT
CAAGCCTTCGTCACTGGTCCCGCCACCAAACGTTTCGGCGAGAAGCAGGCCATTATCGCCGGCATGGCGG
CCGACGCGCTGGGCTACGTCTTGCTGGCGTTCGCGACGCGAGGCTGGATGGCCTTCCCCATTATGATTCT
TCTCGCTTCCGGCGGCATCGGGATGCCCGCGTTGCAGGCCATGCTGTCCAGGCAGGTAGATGACGACCAT
CAGGGACAGCTTCAAGGATCGCTCGCGGCTCTTACCAGCCAGCAAAAGGCCAGGAACCGTAAAAAGGCCG
CGTTGCTGGCGTTTTTCCATAGGCTCCGCCCCCCTGACGAGCATCACAAAAATCGACGCTCAAGTCAGAG
GTGGCGAAACCCGACAGGACTATAAAGATACCAGGCGTTTCCCCCTGGAAGCTCCCTCGTGCGCTCTCCT
GTTCCGACCCTGCCGCTTACCGGATACCTGTCCGCCTTTCTCCCTTCGGGAAGCGTGGCGCTTTCTCAAT
GCTCACGCTGTAGGTATCTCAGTTCGGTGTAGGTCGTTCGCTCCAAGCTGGGCTGTGTGCACGAACCCCC
CGTTCAGCCCGACCGCTGCGCCTTATCCGGTAACTATCGTCTTGAGTCCAACCCGGTAAGACACGACTTA
TCGCCACTGGCAGCAGCCACTGGTAACAGGATTAGCAGAGCGAGGTATGTAGGCGGTGCTACAGAGTTCT
TGAAGTGGTGGCCTAACTACGGCTACACTAGAAGGACAGTATTTGGTATCTGCGCTCTGCTGAAGCCAGT
TACCTTCGGAAAAAGAGTTGGTAGCTCTTGATCCGGCAAACAAACCACCGCTGGTAGCGGTGGTTTTTTT
GTTTGCAAGCAGCAGATTACGCGCAGAAAAAAAGGATCTCAAGAAGATCCTTTGATCTTTTCTACGGGGT
CTGACGCTCAGTGGAACGAAAACTCACGTTAAGGGATTTTGGTCATGAGATTATCAAAAAGGATCTTCAC
CTAGATCCTTTTAAATTAAAAATGAAGTTTTAAATCAATCTAAAGTATATATGAGTAAACTTGGTCTGAC
AGTTACCAATGCTTAATCAGTGAGGCACCTATCTCAGCGATCTGTCTATTTCGTTCATCCATAGTTGCCT
GACTCCCCGTCGTGTAGATAACTACGATACGGGAGGGCTTACCATCTGGCCCCAGTGCTGCAATGATACC
GCGAGACCCACGCTCACCGGCTCCAGATTTATCAGCAATAAACCAGCCAGCCGGAAGGGCCGAGCGCAGA
AGTGGTCCTGCAACTTTATCCGCCTCCATCCAGTCTATTAATTGTTGCCGGGAAGCTAGAGTAAGTAGTT
CGCCAGTTAATAGTTTGCGCAACGTTGTTGCCATTGCTGCAGGCATCGTGGTGTCACGCTCGTCGTTTGG
TATGGCTTCATTCAGCTCCGGTTCCCAACGATCAAGGCGAGTTACATGATCCCCCATGTTGTGCAAAAAA
GCGGTTAGCTCCTTCGGTCCTCCGATCGTTGTCAGAAGTAAGTTGGCCGCAGTGTTATCACTCATGGTTA
TGGCAGCACTGCATAATTCTCTTACTGTCATGCCATCCGTAAGATGCTTTTCTGTGACTGGTGAGTACTC
AACCAAGTCATTCTGAGAATAGTGTATGCGGCGACCGAGTTGCTCTTGCCCGGCGTCAACACGGGATAAT
ACCGCGCCACATAGCAGAACTTTAAAAGTGCTCATCATTGGAAAACGTTCTTCGGGGCGAAAACTCTCAA
GGATCTTACCGCTGTTGAGATCCAGTTCGATGTAACCCACTCGTGCACCCAACTGATCTTCAGCATCTTT
TACTTTCACCAGCGTTTCTGGGTGAGCAAAAACAGGAAGGCAAAATGCCGCAAAAAAGGGAATAAGGGCG
ACACGGAAATGTTGAATACTCATACTCTTCCTTTTTCAATATTATTGAAGCATTTATCAGGGTTATTGTC
TCATGAGCGGATACATATTTGAATGTATTTAGAAAAATAAACAAATAGGGGTTCCGCGCACATTTCCCCG
AAAAGTGCCACCTGACGTCTAAGAAACCATTATTATCATGACATTAACCTATAAAAATAGGCGTATCACG
AGGCCCTTTCGT
